>Addgene plasmid #152041 | pGBW-m4134180 | depositor full sequence | sequence record 295053 | Full Sequence
CACCATGGCAGTGAAAAGAACAATCAAGGGTACACACCACTGGTTGTTACTCACAATTTTGACTTCACTT
TTAGTTTTAGTCCAGAGTACTCAATGGTCTTTGTTCTTTTTTTTGTATGAAAATGCCTTTTTACCTTTTG
CTATGGGTATTATTGCTATGTCTGCTTTTGCAATGATGTTTGTCAAACATAAGCATGCATTTCTCTGTTT
GTTTTTGTTACCTTCTCTTGCCACTGTAGCTTATTTTAATATGGTCTATATGCCTGCTAGTTGGGTGATG
CGTATTATGACATGGTTGGATATGGTTGATACTAGTTTGTCTGGTTTTAAGCTAAAAGACTGTGTTATGT
ATGCATCAGCTGTAGTGTTACTAATCCTTATGACAGCAAGAACTGTGTATGATGATGGTGCTAGGAGAGT
GTGGACACTTATGAATGTCTTGACACTCGTTTATAAAGTTTATTATGGTAATGCTTTAGATCAAGCCATT
TCCATGTGGGCTCTTATAATCTCTGTTACTTCTAACTACTCAGGTGTAGTTACAACTGTCATGTTTTTGG
CCAGAGGTATTGTTTTTATGTGTGTTGAGTATTGCCCTATTTTCTTCATAACTGGTAATACACTTCAGTG
TATAATGCTAGTTTATTGTTTCTTAGGCTATTTTTGTACTTGTTACTTTGGCCTCTTTTGTTTACTCAAC
CGCTACTTTAGACTGACTCTTGGTGTTTATGATTACTTAGTTTCTACACAGGAGTTTAGATATATGAATT
CACAGGGACTACTCCCACCCAAGAATAGCATAGATGCCTTCAAACTCAACATTAAATTGTTGGGTGTTGG
TGGCAAACCTTGTATCAAAGTAGCCACTGTAGAAAACCTTTACTTTCAGTCGAAGAGGCGATGGAAAAAG
AATTTTATCGCGGTGAGTGCAGCCAACAGATTCAAAAAGATATCCTCGTCTGGTGCCCTCTAAGCTAGCT
TGACTGACTGAGATACAGCGTACCTTCAGCTCACAGACATGATAAGATACATTGATGAGTTTGGACAAAC
CACAACTAGAATGCAGTGAAAAAAATGCTTTATTTGTGAAATTTGTGATGCTATTGCTTTATTTGTAACC
ATTATAAGCTGCAATAAACAAGTTAACAACAACAATTGCATTCATTTTATGTTTCAGGTTCAGGGGGAGG
TGTGGGAGGTTTTTTAAAGCAAGTAAAACCTCTACAAATGTGGTATTGGCCCATCTCTATCGGTATCGTA
GCATAACCCCTTGGGGCCTCTAAACGGGTCTTGAGGGGTTTTTTGTGCCCCTCGGGCCGGATTGCTATCT
ACCGGCATTGGCGCAGAAAAAAATGCCTGATGCGACGCTGCGCGTCTTATACTCCCACATATGCCAGATT
CAGCAACGGATACGGCTTCCCCAACTTGCCCACTTCCATACGTGTCCTCCTTACCAGAAATTTATCCTTA
AGGTCGTCAGCTATCCTGCAGGCGATCTCTCGATTTCGATCAAGACATTCCTTTAATGGTCTTTTCTGGA
CACCACTAGGGGTCAGAAGTAGTTCATCAAACTTTCTTCCCTCCCTAATCTCATTGGTTACCTTGGGCTA
TCGAAACTTAATTAACCAGTCAAGTCAGCTACTTGGCGAGATCGACTTGTCTGGGTTTCGACTACGCTCA
GAATTGCGTCAGTCAAGTTCGATCTGGTCCTTGCTATTGCACCCGTTCTCCGATTACGAGTTTCATTTAA
ATCATGTGAGCAAAAGGCCAGCAAAAGGCCAGGAACCGTAAAAAGGCCGCGTTGCTGGCGTTTTTCCATA
GGCTCCGCCCCCCTGACGAGCATCACAAAAATCGACGCTCAAGTCAGAGGTGGCGAAACCCGACAGGACT
ATAAAGATACCAGGCGTTTCCCCCTGGAAGCTCCCTCGTGCGCTCTCCTGTTCCGACCCTGCCGCTTACC
GGATACCTGTCCGCCTTTCTCCCTTCGGGAAGCGTGGCGCTTTCTCATAGCTCACGCTGTAGGTATCTCA
GTTCGGTGTAGGTCGTTCGCTCCAAGCTGGGCTGTGTGCACGAACCCCCCGTTCAGCCCGACCGCTGCGC
CTTATCCGGTAACTATCGTCTTGAGTCCAACCCGGTAAGACACGACTTATCGCCACTGGCAGCAGCCACT
GGTAACAGGATTAGCAGAGCGAGGTATGTAGGCGGTGCTACAGAGTTCTTGAAGTGGTGGCCTAACTACG
GCTACACTAGAAGAACAGTATTTGGTATCTGCGCTCTGCTGAAGCCAGTTACCTTCGGAAAAAGAGTTGG
TAGCTCTTGATCCGGCAAACAAACCACCGCTGGTAGCGGTGGTTTTTTTGTTTGCAAGCAGCAGATTACG
CGCAGAAAAAAAGGATCTCAAGAAGATCCTTTGATCTTTTCTACGGGGTCTGACGCTCAGTGGAACGAAA
ACTCACGTTAAGGGATTTTGGTCATGAGATTATCAAAAAGGATCTTCACCTAGATCCTTTTAAATTAAAA
ATGAAGTTTTAAATCAATCTAAAGTATATATGAGTAAACTTGGTCTGACAGTTACCAATGCTTAATCAGT
GAGGCACCTATCTCAGCGATCTGTCTATTTCGTTCATCCATAGTTGCATTTAAATTTCCGAACTCTCCAA
GGCCCTCGTCGGAAAATCTTCAAACCTTTCGTCCGATCCATCTTGCAGGCTACCTCTCGAACGAACTATC
GCAAGTCTCTTGGCCGGCCTTGCGCCTTGGCTATTGCTTGGCAGCGCCTATCGCCAGGTATTACTCCAAT
CCCGAATATCCGAGATCGGGATCACCCGAGAGAAGTTCAACCTACATCCTCAATCCCGATCTATCCGAGA
TCCGAGGAATATCGAAATCGGGGCGCGCCTGGTGTACCGAGAACGATCCTCTCAGTGCGAGTCTCGACGA
TCCATATCGTTGCTTGGCAGTCAGCCAGTCGGAATCCAGCTTGGGACCCAGGAAGTCCAATCGTCAGATA
TTGTACTCAAGCCTGGTCACGGCAGCGTACCGATCTGTTTAAACCTAGATATTGATAGTCTGATCGGTCA
ACGTATAATCGAGTCCTAGCTTTTGCAAACATCTATCAAGAGACAGGATCAGCAGGAGGCTTTCGCATGA
GTATTCAACATTTCCGTGTCGCCCTTATTCCCTTTTTTGCGGCATTTTGCCTTCCTGTTTTTGCTCACCC
AGAAACGCTGGTGAAAGTAAAAGATGCTGAAGATCAGTTGGGTGCGCGAGTGGGTTACATCGAACTGGAT
CTCAACAGCGGTAAGATCCTTGAGAGTTTTCGCCCCGAAGAACGCTTTCCAATGATGAGCACTTTTAAAG
TTCTGCTATGTGGCGCGGTATTATCCCGTATTGACGCCGGGCAAGAGCAACTCGGTCGCCGCATACACTA
TTCTCAGAATGACTTGGTTGAGTATTCACCAGTCACAGAAAAGCATCTTACGGATGGCATGACAGTAAGA
GAATTATGCAGTGCTGCCATAACCATGAGTGATAACACTGCGGCCAACTTACTTCTGACAACGATTGGAG
GACCGAAGGAGCTAACCGCTTTTTTGCACAACATGGGGGATCATGTAACTCGCCTTGATCGTTGGGAACC
GGAGCTGAATGAAGCCATACCAAACGACGAGCGTGACACCACGATGCCTGTAGCAATGGCAACAACCTTG
CGTAAACTATTAACTGGCGAACTACTTACTCTAGCTTCCCGGCAACAGTTGATAGACTGGATGGAGGCGG
ATAAAGTTGCAGGACCACTTCTGCGCTCGGCCCTTCCGGCTGGCTGGTTTATTGCTGATAAATCTGGAGC
CGGTGAGCGTGGGTCTCGCGGTATCATTGCAGCACTGGGGCCAGATGGTAAGCCCTCCCGTATCGTAGTT
ATCTACACGACGGGGAGTCAGGCAACTATGGATGAACGAAATAGACAGATCGCTGAGATAGGTGCCTCAC
TGATTAAGCATTGGTAACCGATTCTAGGTGCATTGGCGCAGAAAAAAATGCCTGATGCGACGCTGCGCGT
CTTATACTCCCACATATGCCAGATTCAGCAACGGATACGGCTTCCCCAACTTGCCCACTTCCATACGTGT
CCTCCTTACCAGAAATTTATCCTTAAGATCCCGAATCGTTTAAACTCGACTCTGGCTCTATCGAATCTCC
GTCGTTTCGAGCTTACGCGAACAGCCGTGGCGCTCATTTGCTCGTCGGGCATCGAATCTCGTCAGCTATC
GTCAGCTTACCTTTTTGGCAGCGATCGCGGCTCCCGACATCTTGGACCATTAGCTCCACAGGTATCTTCT
TCCCTCTAGTGGTCATAACAGCAGCTTCAGCTACCTCTCAATTCAAAAAACCCCTCAAGACCCGTTTAGA
GGCCCCAAGGGGTTATGCTATCAATCGTTGCGTTACACACACAAAAAACCAACACACATCCATCTTCGAT
GGATAGCGATTTTATTATCTAACTGCTGATCGAGTGTAGCCAGATCTAGTAATCAATTACGGGGTCATTA
GTTCATAGCCCATATATGGAGTTCCGCGTTACATAACTTACGGTAAATGGCCCGCCTGGCTGACCGCCCA
ACGACCCCCGCCCATTGACGTCAATAATGACGTATGTTCCCATAGTAACGCCAATAGGGACTTTCCATTG
ACGTCAATGGGTGGAGTATTTACGGTAAACTGCCCACTTGGCAGTACATCAAGTGTATCATATGCCAAGT
ACGCCCCCTATTGACGTCAATGACGGTAAATGGCCCGCCTGGCATTATGCCCAGTACATGACCTTATGGG
ACTTTCCTACTTGGCAGTACATCTACGTATTAGTCATCGCTATTACCATGCTGATGCGGTTTTGGCAGTA
CATCAATGGGCGTGGATAGCGGTTTGACTCACGGGGATTTCCAAGTCTCCACCCCATTGACGTCAATGGG
AGTTTGTTTTGGCACCAAAATCAACGGGACTTTCCAAAATGTCGTAACAACTCCGCCCCATTGACGCAAA
TGGGCGGTAGGCGTGTACGGTGGGAGGTCTATATAAGCAGAGCTGGTTTAGTGAACCGTCAGATCAGATC
TTTGTCGATCCTACCATCCACTCGACACACCCGCCAGCGGCCGC
Features (pLannotate 1.2.2; 17 found; start..end, strand, type, name):
      8..895     +  CDS            R1A_SARS2 (fragment): Experimental evidence at protein level: Swiss-Prot protein existence level 1. [Non-structural protein 10]: Plays a pivotal role in viral transcription by stimulating both nsp14 3'-5' exoribonuclease and nsp16 2'-O-methyltransferase activities. Therefore plays an essential role in viral mRNAs cap methylation. From Severe acute respiratory syndrome coronavirus 2 (2019-nCoV) (SARS-CoV-2).
    899..915     +  CDS            CBP (fragment): calmodulin-binding peptide derived from skeletal muscle myosin light chain kinase; binds calmodulin with nanomolar affinity in the presence of calcium
   1023..1144    -  polyA_signal   SV40 poly(A) signal: SV40 polyadenylation signal
   1167..1236    -  CDS            large T antigen (fragment): large T antigen from SV40 (simian virus 40)
   1259..1305    +  terminator     T7 terminator: transcription terminator for bacteriophage T7 RNA polymerase
   1335..1471    +  terminator     rrnG terminator: transcription terminator from the E. coli ribosomal RNA rrnG operon (Albrechtsen et al., 1991)
   1516..1587    +  misc_feature   3' β-globin insulator: insulator downstream of the human β-globin locus (Farrell et al., 2002)
   1813..2401    -  rep_origin     ori: high-copy-number ColE1/pMB1/pBR322/pUC origin of replication
   2573..2637    -  CDS            bla(M) (fragment): β-lactamase lacking the signal sequence; bla(M); allows cytosolic expression of β-lactamase
   3147..4007    +  CDS            AmpR: β-lactamase; bla; confers resistance to ampicillin, carbenicillin, and related antibiotics
   4020..4156    +  terminator     rrnG terminator: transcription terminator from the E. coli ribosomal RNA rrnG operon (Albrechtsen et al., 1991)
   4308..4379    +  misc_feature   5' β-globin insulator: insulator upstream of the human β-globin locus (Farrell et al., 2002)
   4384..4430    -  terminator     T7 terminator: transcription terminator for bacteriophage T7 RNA polymerase
   4448..4496    -  polyA_signal   poly(A) signal: synthetic polyadenylation signal
   4577..4880    +  enhancer       CMV enhancer: human cytomegalovirus immediate early enhancer
   4953..4970    -  promoter       CMV promoter (fragment): human cytomegalovirus (CMV) immediate early promoter
   5033..5084    +  promoter       CMVd2 promoter: truncated human cytomegalovirus (CMV) immediate early promoter that yields moderately reduced expression relative to the full-length promoter
