[The description below was written by a language model from this plasmid's Addgene catalogue record and pLannotate feature annotations shown in this document.]
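Description:
pGBW-m4134180 is a mammalian expression plasmid built on the pTwist_CMV_6 backbone and carrying the wild-type coding sequence for SARS-CoV-2 non-structural protein 6 (nsp6), one of the mature products cleaved from the ORF1ab replicase polyprotein. It is propagated in E. coli as a high-copy plasmid through a ColE1/pUC-type origin and selected with ampicillin via the AmpR β-lactamase gene. No mammalian selection marker appears in the record, which suggests use by transient transfection.

The insert of roughly 860 bp sits downstream of a CMV enhancer and CMV immediate-early promoter elements. The automated annotation labels these as a truncated CMVd2 form plus a short fragment, while the catalogue simply lists the promoter as CMV. The open reading frame is matched to the SARS-CoV-2 replicase polyprotein 1a. The nsp10 function text attached to that hit is generic polyprotein-entry text and does not describe this insert, which the depositor identifies as nsp6. According to the catalogue, the backbone supplies a C-terminal TEV-cleavable calmodulin-binding peptide (CBP) tag. The feature table detects only a short CBP fragment directly after the coding sequence and does not annotate the TEV site. Such a tag allows calcium-dependent capture on calmodulin resin, followed by protease removal.

An SV40 polyadenylation signal is annotated downstream of the cassette, on the opposite strand in the table. The expression unit and the bacterial marker region are bracketed by T7 and rrnG terminators, a synthetic poly(A) signal and the 5' and 3' β-globin insulators, an arrangement that limits transcriptional read-through between modules. The plasmid is suited to expressing tagged nsp6 in mammalian cells for localisation, interaction or purification studies, although the record states no application beyond expression.
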