Addgene plasmid #152041: pGBW-m4134180
Purpose: Mammalian expression plasmid for SARS-CoV-2 nsp6
Depositing lab: Ginkgo Bioworks & Benjie Chen. Depositing organization: Ginkgo Bioworks.
Backbone
  Vector backbone: pTwist_CMV_6
  Backbone size w/o insert (bp): 4180
  Vector type: Mammalian Expression
Growth in bacteria
  Bacterial resistance: Ampicillin, 100 μg/mL
  Growth temperature: 37°C
  Growth strain: DH5alpha
  Copy number: High Copy
Gene/Insert
  Gene/Insert name: SARS-CoV-2 nsp6
  Species: Severe acute respiratory syndrome coronavirus 2
  Insert size (bp): 863
  Mutation: wt
  Entrez Gene: ORF1ab (a.k.a. GU280_gp01)
  Promoter: CMV
  Tag / fusion protein: Cleavable TEV;CBP (C terminal on backbone)
  Cloning method: Unknown
Resource information
  A portion of this plasmid was derived from a plasmid made by: GinkgoBioworks
Depositor comments: NCBI reference sequence: YP_009725302.1
How to cite: pGBW-m4134180 was a gift from Ginkgo Bioworks & Benjie Chen (Addgene plasmid # 152041 ; http://n2t.net/addgene:152041 ; RRID:Addgene_152041)
